>Addgene plasmid #63325 | pFusX2-43 | depositor partial sequence | sequence record 105168 | pFusX2_GGG
AGTCTTAAGCGTCTCCCTGACCCCGGACCAAGTGGTGGCTATCGCCAGCAACAATGGCGGCAAGCAAGCG
CTCGAAACGGTGCAGCGGCTGTTGCCGGTGCTGTGCCAGGACCATGGCCTGACCCCGGACCAAGTGGTGG
CTATCGCCAGCAACAATGGCGGCAAGCAAGCGCTCGAAACGGTGCAGCGGCTGTTGCCGGTGCTGTGCCA
GGACCATGGCCTGACCCCGGACCAAGTGGTGGCTATCGCCAGCAACAATGGCGGCAAGCAAGCGCTCGAA
ACGGTGCAGCGGCTGTTGCCGGTGCTGTGCCAGGACCATGGCGAGACGTC
