>Addgene plasmid #63325 | pFusX2-43 | depositor partial sequence | sequence record 105169 | FusX2
CGTCTCCCTGACCCCGGACCAAGTGGTGGCTATCGAGACCGGCGCCGCTACGGGCGCGTCCCATTCGCCA
TTCAGGCTGCGCAACTGTTGGGAAGGGCGATCGGTGCGGGCTCTTCGCTATTACGCCAGCTGGCGAAAGG
GGGATGTGCTGCAAGGCGATTAAGTTGGGAACGCCAGGGTTTTCCCAGTCACGACGTTGTAAAACGACGG
CCAGTGAGCGCGCGTAATCGACTCACTATAGGGCGAATTGGGTACCGGGCCCCCCCTCGAGGTCCTCCAG
CTTTTGTTCCCTTTAGTGAGGGTTAATTGCGCGCTTGGCGTAATCATGGTCATAGCTGTTTCCTGTGTGA
AATTGTTATCCGCTCACAATTCCACACAACATACGAGCCGGAAGCATAAAGTGTAAAGCCTGGGGTGCCT
AATGAGTGAGCTAACTCACATTAATTGCGTTGCGCTCACTGCCCGCTTTCCACCGGTGGTCTCTGGCGGC
AAGCAAGCGCTCGAAACGGTGCAGCGGCTGTTGCCGGTGCTGTGCCAGGACCATGGCGAGACGTCTAGAC
CAGCCAGGACAGAAATGCCTCGACTTCGCTGCTACCCAAGGTTGCCGGGTGACGCACACCGTGGAAACGG
ATGAAGGCACGAACCCAGTGGACATAAGCCTGTTCGGTTCGTAAGCTGTAATGCAAGTAGCGTATGCGCT
CACGCAACTGGTCCAGAACCTTGACCGAACGCAGCGGTGGTAACGGCGCAGTGGCGGTTTTCATGGCTTG
TTATGACTGTTTTTTTGGGGTACAGTCTATGCCTCGGGCATCCAAGCAGCAAGCGCGTTACGCCGTGGGT
CGATGTTTGATGTTATGGAGCAGCAACGATGTTACGCAGCAGGGCAGTCGCCCTAAAACAAAGTTAAACA
TTATGAGGGAAGCGGTGATCGCCGAAGTATCGACTCAACTATCAGAGGTAGTTGGCGTCATCGAGCGCCA
TCTCGAACCGACGTTGCTGGCCGTACATTTGTACGGCTCCGCAGTGGATGGCGGCCTGAAGCCACACAGT
GATATTGATTTGCTGGTTACGGTGACCGTAAGGCTTGATGAAACAACGCGGCGAGCTTTGATCAACGACC
TTTTGGAAACTTCGGCTTCCCCTGGAGAGAGCGAGATTCTCCGCGCTGTAGAAGTCACCATTGTTGTGCA
CGACGACATCATTCCGTGGCGTTATCCAGCTAAGCGCGAACTGCAATTTGGAGAATGGCAGCGCAATGAC
ATTCTTGCAGGTATCTTCGAGCCAGCCACGATCGACATTGATCTGGCTATCTTGCTGACAAAAGCAAGAG
AACATAGCGTTGCCTTGGTAGGTCCAGCGGCGGAGGAACTCTTTGATCCGGTTCCTGAACAGGATCTATT
TGAGGCGCTAAATGAAACCTTAACGCTATGGAACTCGCCGCCCGACTGGGCTGGCGATGAGCGAAATGTA
GTGCTTACGTTGTCCCGCATTTGGTACAGCGCAGTAACCGGCAAAATCGCGCCGAAGGATGTCGCTGCCG
ACTGGGCAATGGAGCGCCTGCCGGCCCAGTATCAGCCCGTCATACTTGAAGCTAGACAGGCTTATCTTGG
ACAAGAAGAAGATCGCTTGGCCTCGCGCGCAGATCAGTTGGAAGAATTTGTCCACTACGTGAAAGGCGAG
ATCACCAAGGTAGTCGGCAAATAACCCTCGAGCCACCCATGACCAAAATCCCTTAACGTGAGTTACGCGT
CGTTCCACTGAGCGTCAGACCCCGTAGAAAAGATCAAAGGATCTTCTTGAGATCCTTTTTTTCTGCGCGT
AATCTGCTGCTTGCAAACAAAAAAACCACCGCTACCAGCGGTGGTTTGTTTGCCGGATCAAGAGCTACCA
ACTCTTTTTCCGAAGGTAACTGGCTTCAGCAGAGCGCAGATACCAAATACTGTCCTTCTAGTGTAGCCGT
AGTTAGGCCACCACTTCAAGAACTCTGTAGCACCGCCTACATACCTCGCTCTGCTAATCCTGTTACCAGT
GGCTGCTGCCAGTGGCGATAAGTCGTGTCTTACCGGGTTGGACTCAAGACGATAGTTACCGGATAAGGCG
CAGCGGTCGGGCTGAACGGGGGGTTCGTGCACACAGCCCAGCTTGGAGCGAACGACCTACACCGAACTGA
GATACCTACAGCGTGAGCATTGAGAAAGCGCCACGCTTCCCGAAGGGAGAAAGGCGGACAGGTATCCGGT
AAGCGGCAGGGTCGGAACAGGAGAGCGCACGAGGGAGCTTCCAGGGGGAAACGCCTGGTATCTTTATAGT
CCTGTCGGGTTTCGCCACCTCTGACTTGAGCGTCGATTTTTGTGATGCTCGTCAGGGGGGCGGAGCCTAT
GGAAAAACGCCAGCAACGCGGCCTTTTTACGGTTCCTGGCCTTTTGCTGGCCTTTTGCTCACATGTTCTT
TCCTGCGTTATCCCCTGATTCTGTGGATAACCGTATTACCGCCTTTGAGTGAGCTGATACCGCTCGCCGC
AGCCGAACGACCGAGCGCAGCGAGTCAGTGAGCGAGGAAGCGGAAGAGCGCCCAATACGCAAACCGCCTC
TCCCCGCGCGTTGGCCGATTCATTAATGCAGCTGGCACGACAGGTTTCCCGACTGGAAAGCGGGCAGTGA
GCGCAACGCAATTAATACGCGTACCGCTAGCCAGGAAGAGTTTGTAGAAACGCAAAAAGGCCATCCGTCA
GGATGGCCTTCTGCTTAGTTTGATGCCTGGCAGTTTATGGCGGGCGTCCTGCCCGCCACCCTCCGGGCCG
TTGCTTCACAACGTTCAAATCCGCTCCCGGCGGATTTGTCCTACTCAGGAGAGCGTTCACCGACAAACAA
CAGATAAAACGAAAGGCCCAGTCTTCCGACTGAGCCTTTCGTTTTATTTGATGCCTGGCAGTTCCCTACT
CTCGCGTTAACGCTAGCATGGATGTTTTCCCAGTCACGACGTTGTAAAACGACGGCCAGTCTTAAG
