>Addgene plasmid #63325 | pFusX2-43 | addgene partial sequence | sequence record 115418 | pCR8_R1 5'-cgaaccgaacaggcttatgt-3'
TGCGTCACCCGGCAACCTTGGGTAGCAGCGAAGTCGAGGCATTTCTGTCCTGGCTGGTCTAGACGTCTCG
CCATGGTCCTGGCACAGCACCGGCAACAGCCGCTGCACCGTTTCGAGCGCTTGCTTGCCGCCATTGTTGC
TGGCGATAGCCACCACTTGGTCCGGGGTCAGGCCATGGTCCTGGCACAGCACCGGCAACAGCCGCTGCAC
CGTTTCGAGCGCTTGCTTGCCGCCATTGTTGCTGGCGATAGCCACCACTTGGTCCGGGGTCAGGCCATGG
TCCTGGCACAGCACCGGCAACAGCCGCTGCACCGTTTCGAGCGCTTGCTTGCCGCCATTGTTGCTGGCGA
TAGCCACCACTTGGTCCGGGGTCAGGGAGACGCTTAAGACTGGCCGTCGTTTTACAACGTCGTGACTGGG
AAAACATCCATGCTAGCGTTAACGCGAGAGTAGGGAACTGCCAGGCATCAAATAAAACGAAAGGCTCAGT
CGGAAGACTGGGCCTTTCGTTTTATCTGTTGTTTGTCGGTGAACGCTCTCCTGAGTAGGACAAATCCGCC
GGGAGCGGATTTGAACGTTGTGAAGCAACGGCCCGGAGGGTGGCGGGCAGGACGCCCGCCATAAACTGCC
A
