[The description below was written by a language model from this plasmid's Addgene catalogue record.]
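Description:
pFusX2-43 is a bacterial library plasmid from the FusX system, a rapid one-step method for assembling TALE repeat arrays used to build TALENs and related TALE-based genome engineering tools. It is built on the FusX2 backbone (about 3 kb without the insert), is maintained at high copy number in standard E. coli cloning strains, and is selected with spectinomycin. The record does not name the origin of replication or list other backbone features, and no feature table is provided. The use of pCR8-type sequencing primers suggests a pCR8-related vector, but this is not stated explicitly.

The insert is a synthetic, pre-assembled trimer of TALE repeats carrying the repeat variable diresidues NN NN NN (also named X2_GGG). Under the usual TALE code, NN repeats are used to recognise guanine, so this module specifies the triplet GGG. As a member of the X2 set, it supplies RVD positions 4 to 6 of the final TALE DNA-binding array. The trimer was cloned in using BsaI, a type IIS enzyme, and both of those cloning sites were destroyed in the process.

In use, this plasmid is one component of a library in which each position-specific set contains pre-made trimers for the possible three-base combinations. The user picks the plasmid matching the target sequence at each position and combines them, together with a receiving TALEN backbone, in a single Golden Gate-style reaction. The plasmid has no expression function of its own as far as the record shows, and it serves purely as a donor of repeat modules.
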