Addgene plasmid #63325: pFusX2-43
Purpose: Encodes RVD positions 4-6 in TALEN assembly
Depositing lab: Stephen Ekker. Depositing organization: Mayo Foundation for Medical Education and Research. Publication: FusX: A rapid one-step TALE assembly system for genome science. Ma AC, McNulty MS, Tanya PL, Jarryd CM, Martinez-Galvez G, Argue DP, Lee HB, Urban MD, Bullard CE, Blackburn PR, Man TK, Clark KJ, Ekker SC. Hum Gene Ther. 2016 Jun;27(6):451-63. doi: 10.1089/hum.2015.172 PubMed 26854857.
Backbone
  Vector backbone: FusX2
  Backbone size w/o insert (bp): 3006
  Vector type: TALEN
Growth in bacteria
  Bacterial resistance: Spectinomycin, 50 μg/mL
  Growth temperature: 37°C
  Growth strain: DH5alpha
  Copy number: High Copy
Gene/Insert
  Gene/Insert name: NN NN NN (alt name: X2_GGG)
  Species: Synthetic
  Mutation: none
  Cloning method: Restriction Enzyme; 5′ cloning site BsaI (destroyed during cloning); 3′ cloning site BsaI (destroyed during cloning)
  Sequencing primers: 5′ pCR8_F1; 3′ pCR8_R1
Terms and licenses: Academic/Nonprofit Terms; Industry Terms: Not Available to Industry
How to cite: pFusX2-43 was a gift from Stephen Ekker (Addgene plasmid # 63325 ; http://n2t.net/addgene:63325 ; RRID:Addgene_63325)
